Addgene plasmid #27999: pDR-GW FLIPglu-170nΔ13V
Depositing lab: Wolf Frommer. Depositing organization: Carnegie Institution for Science. Publication: Dynamic analysis of cytosolic glucose and ATP levels in yeast using optical sensors. Bermejo C, Haerizadeh F, Takanaga H, Chermak D, Frommer WB. Biochem J. 2010 Dec 1. 432(2):399-406. 10.1042/BJ20100946 PubMed 20854260.
Backbone
  Vector backbone: pDRf1GW-ura3
  Backbone size w/o insert (bp): 6866
  Vector type: Yeast Expression
  Selectable markers: URA3
Growth in bacteria
  Bacterial resistance: Ampicillin, 100 μg/mL
  Growth temperature: 37°C
  Growth strain: DH5alpha
  Copy number: High Copy
Gene/Insert
  Gene/Insert name: FLIPglu-170nΔ13V
  Species: E. Coli
  Insert size (bp): 2316
  Mutation: WT binding protein (no F16A)
  Tag / fusion protein: eCFP (N terminal on insert); eYFP (C terminal on insert)
  Cloning method: Gateway Cloning; 5′ cloning site Gateway-based cloning (not destroyed); 3′ cloning site Gateway-based cloning (not destroyed)
  Sequencing primers: 5′ pPMA-For 5'-AACAATCGTTAATAATTAATTAATTGG; 3′ pHybLex_rev
Terms and licenses: Academic/Nonprofit Terms; Industry Terms: Not Available to Industry
How to cite: pDR-GW FLIPglu-170nΔ13V was a gift from Wolf Frommer (Addgene plasmid # 27999 ; http://n2t.net/addgene:27999 ; RRID:Addgene_27999)
