[The description below was written by a language model from this plasmid's Addgene catalogue record.]
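Description:
pDR-GW FLIPglu-170nΔ13V is a yeast expression plasmid that encodes a genetically encoded FRET sensor for glucose. It is built on the Gateway-compatible backbone pDRf1GW-ura3 (about 6.9 kb without insert). The plasmid is propagated at high copy in E. coli under ampicillin selection and is maintained in yeast through the URA3 auxotrophic marker, which allows selection in ura3 strains on medium lacking uracil. The record does not explicitly state the promoter, terminator or yeast replication origin. The forward sequencing primer is named for PMA, which hints at a PMA1-type promoter upstream of the insert, but this is only an inference.

The insert is roughly 2.3 kb and was introduced by Gateway recombination, with the flanking cloning sites retained. It consists of a binding protein of E. coli origin placed between eCFP at the N terminus and eYFP at the C terminus. In sensors of this design, ligand binding changes the conformation of the central binding domain. This alters the efficiency of energy transfer between the cyan donor and yellow acceptor, so the ratio of the two emissions reports analyte concentration. The record notes that this version carries the wild-type binding protein, without the F16A substitution. The "170n" in the name presumably denotes a high-affinity variant in the nanomolar range, and "Δ13V" presumably marks a particular engineered variant of the sensor, though neither is defined in the record.

According to the associated publication, sensors of this type were used for dynamic optical analysis of cytosolic glucose (and ATP) levels in living yeast cells.
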