>Addgene plasmid #27999 | pDR-GW FLIPglu-170nΔ13V | addgene partial sequence | sequence record 34290 | 27999 with pHyblex_rev
TAACTATTTATAATAAAATCATAAATCATAAGAAATTCGCTTATTTAGAAGTGTCAACAACGTATCTACC
AACGATTTGACCCTTTTCCATCTTTTCGTAAATTTCTGGCAAGGTAGACAAGCCGACAACCTTGATTGGA
GACTTGACCAAACCTCTGGCGAAGAAGTCCAAAGCTGGATCCGCGCGTAATACGACTCACTATAGGGCGA
ATTGGGTACCGGGCCCCCCCTCGAGGTCGACCTGCAGCGGCCATCATGAATTAACTACACCACTTTGTAC
AAGAAAGCTGGGTCTAGATAGCTTTTACTTGTACAGCTCGTCCATGCCGAGAGTGATCCCGGCGGCGGTC
ACGAACTCCAGCAGGACCATGTGATCGCGCTTCTCGTTGGGGTCTTTGCTCAGGGCGGACTGGTAGCTCA
GGTAGTGGTTGTCGGGCAGCAGCACGGGGCCGTCGCCGATGGGGGTGTTCTGCTGGTAGTGGTCGGCGAG
CTGCACGCCGCCGTCCTCGATGTTGTGGCGGATCTTGAAGTTGGCCTTGATGCCGTTCTTCTGCTTGTCG
GCGGTGATATAGACGTTGTGGCTGTTGTAGTTGTACTCCAGCTTGTGCCCCAGGATGTTGCCGTCCTCCT
TGAAGTCGATGCCCTTCAGCTCGATGCGGTTCACCAGGGTGTCGCCCTCGAACTTCACCTCGGCGCGGGT
CTTGTAGTTGCCGTCGTCCTTGAAGAAGATGGTGCGCTCCTGGACGTAGCCTTCGGGCATGGCGGACTTG
AAGAAGTCGTGCTGCTTCATGTGGTCGGGGTAGCGGGCGAAGCACTGCAGGCCG
