>Addgene plasmid #27999 | pDR-GW FLIPglu-170nΔ13V | addgene partial sequence | sequence record 34291 | 27999 with FLIPglu (ggcgtccatcttatctttcg)
ACTGTTCAGTTTTGATGCCTTTATCGTTCAATTCTTTAATCACGTAAGTGGTACGTGCTTCTGCATCCGG
ATGGCCCGGTTCACCTTTCAGCAGTACGAACTGAATCTGACCGTCTTTGTTCAGATCCCAACCCTGATTC
GCCGCCCAGTGTTTAGCAATCAAATCGCCTTGAATAATGCCGGACTCTTTGGAGTCAGTGCCAACGTAGT
AGGCTTTGTCGTAGCTATCCAGCGCCTTACGAGACGGTTCTTTGTTGAAGAAAACCACCGGCACGTTTTG
CCCACGCGCTTTCTCAATCACCGTACCCGCAGCTGCCGGGTCAACCAGGTTGATTGCCAGTGCCTTCACC
CCTTTCGCCAGCAATACGTCGATCTGATCGTTCTGCTTGGACTGGTCATTCTGAGAATCATTCATCAGCA
GCTGAACATCTGGCGCGGCTTTCGCATCTTGCTCAATAGCCTTGCGCACTACAGACATAAAGTTATCGTC
GTACTTATAGATTGTTACACCAATGCGAGTATCAGCGATCCCGGCGGCGGTCACGAACTCCAGCAGGACC
ATGTGATCGCGCTTCTCGTTGGGGTCTTTGCTCAGGGCGGACTGGGTGCTCAGGTAGTGGTTGTCGGGCA
GCAGCACGGGGCCGTCGCCGATGGGGGTGTTCTGCTGGTAGTGGTCGGCGAGCTGCACGCTGCCGTCCTC
GATGTTGTGGCGGATCTTGAAGTTGGCCTTGATGCCGTTCTTCTGCTTGTCGGCGGTGATATAGACGTTG
TGGCTGATGTAGTTGTACTCCAGCTTGTGCCCCAGGATGTTGCCGTCCTCCTTGAAGTCGATGCCCTTCA
GCTCGATGCGG
